>Addgene plasmid #87519 | NH-14 | addgene full sequence | sequence record 174601 | Addgene NGS Result
CTAAATTGTAAGCGTTAATATTTTGTTAAAATTCGCGTTAAATTTTTGTTAAATCAGCTCATTTTTTAAC
CAATAGGCCGAAATCGGCAAAATCCCTTATAAATCAAAAGAATAGACCGAGATAGGGTTGAGTGGCCGCT
ACAGGGCGCTCCCATTCGCCATTCAGGCTGCGCAACTGTTGGGAAGGGCGTTTCGGTGCGGGCCTCTTCG
CTATTACGCCAGCTGGCGAAAGGGGGATGTGCTGCAAGGCGATTAAGTTGGGTAACGCCAGGGTTTTCCC
AGTCACGACGTTGTAAAACGACGGCCAGTGAGCGCGACGTAATACGACTCACTATAGGGCGAATTGGCGG
AAGGCCGTCAAGGCCACGTGTCTTGTCCAGAGCTCGTATCCTGCAGTTAACGCCGGAGCAAGTTGTAGCA
ATCGCGTCGAATCACGGGGGAAAGCAAGCCCTGGAAACCGTGCAAAGGTTGTTGCCGGTATTATGCCAAG
CCCATGGTTTAACCCCTGATCAAGTAGTCCTGCAGGATACGGTACCTGGAGCACAAGACTGGCCTCATGG
GCCTTCCGCTCACTGCCCGCTTTCCAGTCGGGAAACCTGTCGTGCCAGCTGCATTAACATGGTCATAGCT
GTTTCCTTGCGTATTGGGCGCTCTCCGCTTCCTCGCTCACTGACTCGCTGCGCTCGGTCGTTCGGGTAAA
GCCTGGGGTGCCTAATGAGCAAAAGGCCAGCAAAAGGCCAGGAACCGTAAAAAGGCCGCGTTGCTGGCGT
TTTTCCATAGGCTCCGCCCCCCTGACGAGCATCACAAAAATCGACGCTCAAGTCAGAGGTGGCGAAACCC
GACAGGACTATAAAGATACCAGGCGTTTCCCCCTGGAAGCTCCCTCGTGCGCTCTCCTGTTCCGACCCTG
CCGCTTACCGGATACCTGTCCGCCTTTCTCCCTTCGGGAAGCGTGGCGCTTTCTCATAGCTCACGCTGTA
GGTATCTCAGTTCGGTGTAGGTCGTTCGCTCCAAGCTGGGCTGTGTGCACGAACCCCCCGTTCAGCCCGA
CCGCTGCGCCTTATCCGGTAACTATCGTCTTGAGTCCAACCCGGTAAGACACGACTTATCGCCACTGGCA
GCAGCCACTGGTAACAGGATTAGCAGAGCGAGGTATGTAGGCGGTGCTACAGAGTTCTTGAAGTGGTGGC
CTAACTACGGCTACACTAGAAGAACAGTATTTGGTATCTGCGCTCTGCTGAAGCCAGTTACCTTCGGAAA
AAGAGTTGGTAGCTCTTGATCCGGCAAACAAACCACCGCTGGTAGCGGTGGTTTTTTTGTTTGCAAGCAG
CAGATTACGCGCAGAAAAAAAGGATCTCAAGAAGATCCTTTGATCTTTTCTACGGGGTCTGACGCTCAGT
GGAACGAAAACTCACGTTAAGGGATTTTGGTCATGAGATTATCAAAAAGGATCTTCACCTAGATCCTTTT
AAATTAAAAATGAAGTTTTAAATCAATCTAAAGTATATATGAGTAAACTTGGTCTGACAGTTACCAATGC
TTAATCAGTGAGGCACCTATCTCAGCGATCTGTCTATTTCGTTCATCCATAGTTGCCTGACTCCCCGTCG
TGTAGATAACTACGATACGGGAGGGCTTACCATCTGGCCCCAGTGCTGCAATGATACCGCGAGAACCACG
CTCACCGGCTCCAGATTTATCAGCAATAAACCAGCCAGCCGGAAGGGCCGAGCGCAGAAGTGGTCCTGCA
ACTTTATCCGCCTCCATCCAGTCTATTAATTGTTGCCGGGAAGCTAGAGTAAGTAGTTCGCCAGTTAATA
GTTTGCGCAACGTTGTTGCCATTGCTACAGGCATCGTGGTGTCACGCTCGTCGTTTGGTATGGCTTCATT
CAGCTCCGGTTCCCAACGATCAAGGCGAGTTACATGATCCCCCATGTTGTGCAAAAAAGCGGTTAGCTCC
TTCGGTCCTCCGATCGTTGTCAGAAGTAAGTTGGCCGCAGTGTTATCACTCATGGTTATGGCAGCACTGC
ATAATTCTCTTACTGTCATGCCATCCGTAAGATGCTTTTCTGTGACTGGTGAGTACTCAACCAAGTCATT
CTGAGAATAGTGTATGCGGCGACCGAGTTGCTCTTGCCCGGCGTCAATACGGGATAATACCGCGCCACAT
AGCAGAACTTTAAAAGTGCTCATCATTGGAAAACGTTCTTCGGGGCGAAAACTCTCAAGGATCTTACCGC
TGTTGAGATCCAGTTCGATGTAACCCACTCGTGCACCCAACTGATCTTCAGCATCTTTTACTTTCACCAG
CGTTTCTGGGTGAGCAAAAACAGGAAGGCAAAATGCCGCAAAAAAGGGAATAAGGGCGACACGGAAATGT
TGAATACTCATACTCTTCCTTTTTCAATATTATTGAAGCATTTATCAGGGTTATTGTCTCATGAGCGGAT
ACATATTTGAATGTATTTAGAAAAATAAACAAATAGGGGTTCCGCGCACATTTCCCCGAAAAGTGCCAC
Features (pLannotate 1.2.2; 8 found; start..end, strand, type, name):
      3..134     -  rep_origin     M13 ori (fragment): M13 bacteriophage origin of replication; arrow indicates direction of (+) strand synthesis
    155..311     -  CDS            lacZα (fragment): LacZα fragment of β-galactosidase; lacZ fragment
    320..338     +  promoter       T7 promoter: promoter for bacteriophage T7 RNA polymerase
    570..617     -  CDS            lacI (fragment): lac repressor; lacI; The lac repressor binds to the lac operator to inhibit transcription in E. coli. This inhibition can be relieved by adding lactose or isopropyl-β-D-thiogalactopyranoside (IPTG).
    654..694     -  rep_origin     RSF ori (fragment): Plasmids containing the RSF 1030 origin of replication can be propagated in E. coli cells that contain additional plasmids with compatible origins.
    772..1360    -  rep_origin     ori: high-copy-number ColE1/pMB1/pBR322/pUC origin of replication
   1531..2391    -  CDS            AmpR: β-lactamase; bla; confers resistance to ampicillin, carbenicillin, and related antibiotics
   2392..2496    -  promoter       AmpR promoter: bla
