[The description below was written by a language model from this plasmid's Addgene catalogue record and pLannotate feature annotations shown in this document.]
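Description:
NH-14 is a small (about 2.5 kb) bacterial storage plasmid built on pMA-T, a commercial gene-synthesis cloning backbone. It carries a synthetic DNA fragment called NH-14. It belongs to a set of template plasmids for the STAR method, in which TAL effector DNA-binding domains are put together by isothermal assembly. Its stated purpose is library amplification of the NH-14 fragment, so the plasmid serves as a template stock from which that building block is amplified, not as an expression vector. By the usual TALE naming convention, the name would suggest a repeat module carrying the NH repeat-variable diresidue, which generally targets guanine, intended for position 14 of an array. The record does not spell this out, however, and the automated annotation does not mark the insert at all. The insert presumably lies in the unannotated stretch downstream of the T7 promoter.

The plasmid replicates in E. coli at high copy from a ColE1/pUC-type origin. It is selected with ampicillin through a β-lactamase gene driven by its native bla promoter. The other annotated elements are a T7 promoter and short partial matches to an M13 origin, lacZα, lacI and an RSF origin. These partial matches are fragments and appear to be backbone remnants, not functional units, so blue/white screening, single-stranded DNA production and lac-regulated expression should not be assumed. No eukaryotic promoter, tag, reporter or nuclease domain is recorded. This fits its role as a simple fragment donor for preparing TALE DNA-binding-domain libraries in synthetic biology and genome-targeting work.
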