Addgene plasmid #87519: NH-14
Purpose: For library amplification of fragment NH-14
Depositing lab: Steve Pollard. Depositing organization: University of Edinburgh. Publication: STAR: a simple TAL effector assembly reaction using isothermal assembly. Gogolok S, Garcia-Diaz C, Pollard SM. Sci Rep. 2016 Sep 12;6:33209. doi: 10.1038/srep33209. PubMed 27615025.
Backbone
  Vector backbone: pMA-T
  Backbone manufacturer: Life Technologies
  Vector type: TALEN, Synthetic Biology ; TALE DBD library preparation
Growth in bacteria
  Bacterial resistance: Ampicillin, 100 μg/mL
  Growth temperature: 37°C
  Growth strain: DH5alpha
  Copy number: High Copy
Gene/Insert
  Gene/Insert name: NH-14
  Species: Synthetic
  Cloning method: Unknown
Terms and licenses: Academic/Nonprofit Terms; Industry Terms: Not Available to Industry
How to cite: NH-14 was a gift from Steve Pollard (Addgene plasmid # 87519 ; http://n2t.net/addgene:87519 ; RRID:Addgene_87519)
