>Addgene plasmid #87519 | NH-14 | depositor partial sequence | sequence record 170688 | NH-14 RVD flanked by BciVI sites
GTATCCTGCAGTTAACGCCGGAGCAAGTTGTAGCAATCGCGTCGAATCACGGGGGAAAGCAAGCCCTGGA
AACCGTGCAAAGGTTGTTGCCGGTATTATGCCAAGCCCATGGTTTAACCCCTGATCAAGTAGTCCTGCAG
GATAC
